Addgene plasmid #71465: pET28a-HsSENP1
Purpose: Encodes human full length SENP1 optimised for E. coli expression. Suitable for in vitro transcription/translation (T7).
Depositing lab: Jorge Eduardo Azevedo. Depositing organization: Instituto de Biologia Molecular e Celular (IBMC). Publication: Evaluation of the activity and substrate specificity of the human SENP family of SUMO proteases. Mendes AV, Grou CP, Azevedo JE, Pinto MP. Biochim Biophys Acta. 2015 Oct 29. pii: S0167-4889(15)00373-0. doi: 10.1016/j.bbamcr.2015.10.020. PubMed 26522917.
Backbone
  Vector backbone: pET-28a
  Backbone manufacturer: Novagen
  Backbone size w/o insert (bp): 5289
  Total vector size (bp): 7221
  Vector type: Bacterial Expression
Growth in bacteria
  Bacterial resistance: Kanamycin, 50 μg/mL
  Growth temperature: 37°C
  Growth strain: DH5alpha
  Copy number: Low Copy
Gene/Insert
  Gene/Insert name: SUMO1/sentrin specific peptidase 1 (alt name: SENP1)
  Species: H. sapiens (human)
  Insert size (bp): 1932
  Mutation: Gene optimised for E. coli expression (Genscript)
  GenBank ID: NM_001267594.1
  Entrez Gene: SENP1 (a.k.a. SuPr-2)
  Promoter: T7
  Tag / fusion protein: Hexahistidine (N terminal on backbone)
  Cloning method: Restriction Enzyme; 5′ cloning site NdeI (not destroyed); 3′ cloning site XhoI (not destroyed)
  Sequencing primers: 5′ T7; 3′ T7term
Terms and licenses: Academic/Nonprofit Terms; Industry Terms: Not Available to Industry
Depositor comments: Insert gene optimisation performed by Genscript
How to cite: pET28a-HsSENP1 was a gift from Jorge Eduardo Azevedo (Addgene plasmid # 71465 ; http://n2t.net/addgene:71465 ; RRID:Addgene_71465)
