[The description below was written by a language model from this plasmid's Addgene catalogue record.]
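Description:
pET28a-HsSENP1 is a bacterial expression plasmid built on the Novagen pET-28a backbone and carrying the full-length coding sequence of human SENP1 (SUMO1/sentrin specific peptidase 1, also known as SuPr-2). The roughly 1.9 kb insert is a synthetic version of the gene that has been codon-optimised for E. coli, and it was placed between the NdeI and XhoI sites of the vector, both of which remain intact. The complete plasmid is about 7.2 kb, is selected with kanamycin, and is recorded as low copy. No feature table accompanies the record, so details such as the origin of replication, lac operator or lacI gene are not listed, although these are standard parts of pET-28a vectors.

Expression is driven by the T7 promoter, so transcription depends on T7 RNA polymerase, which is normally supplied by an inducible expression host. Cloning at NdeI puts SENP1 in frame with the backbone-encoded N-terminal hexahistidine tag, allowing the recombinant protein to be purified by immobilised metal affinity chromatography or detected through the tag. Because of the T7 promoter, the plasmid is also noted as suitable as a template for coupled in vitro transcription/translation.

SENP1 is a cysteine protease that processes SUMO precursors and removes SUMO from conjugated substrates. The construct was deposited in connection with a study comparing the activity and substrate specificity of the human SENP family of SUMO proteases. It is therefore suited to producing full-length SENP1 for biochemical assays of SUMO maturation and deconjugation.
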