>Addgene plasmid #71465 | pET28a-HsSENP1 | depositor partial sequence | sequence record 128808 | Full SENP1 open reading frame
ATGGACGACATTGCCGACCGTATGCGTATGGATGCGGGCGAAGTCACCCTGGTTAATCACAACTCAGTGT
TCAAAACCCACCTGCTGCCGCAAACCGGCTTCCCGGAAGATCAGCTGTCCCTGTCAGACCAGCAAATTCT
GAGCTCTCGTCAGGGTCATCTGGATCGCAGCTTTACCTGTTCTACGCGTAGTGCGGCCTATAATCCGTCC
TATTACTCAGATAACCCGAGTTCCGACTCTTTCCTGGGCAGTGGTGATCTGCGTACGTTTGGCCAATCTG
CGAATGGCCAGTGGCGCAACAGTACCCCGTCATCGAGCTCTAGTCTGCAGAAATCTCGTAATTCGCGCAG
CCTGTATCTGGAAACCCGCAAAACGTCCTCAGGCCTGTCTAATAGTTTCGCAGGTAAAAGTAACCATCAC
TGTCATGTCTCCGCTTACGAAAAATCATTTCCGATCAAACCGGTGCCGTCCCCGTCATGGAGCGGTAGCT
GCCGTCGCTCGCTGCTGAGCCCGAAGAAAACCCAGCGTCGCCATGTGAGCACCGCAGAAGAAACGGTTCA
GGAAGAAGAACGTGAAATTTACCGCCAACTGCTGCAGATGGTGACGGGCAAACAGTTCACCATCGCTAAA
CCGACCACGCATTTTCCGCTGCACCTGTCCCGTTGTCTGTCGAGCTCTAAAAACACCCTGAAAGATTCAC
TGTTCAAAAACGGTAACTCTTGCGCGAGTCAGATTATCGGCAGTGACACGAGTTCCTCAGGTTCTGCCAG
TATTCTGACCAACCAGGAACAACTGTCCCATTCAGTGTATTCCCTGTCGAGCTACACGCCGGATGTTGCC
TTTGGCTCCAAAGACTCAGGTACCCTGCATCACCCGCATCACCATCACAGCGTGCCGCACCAACCGGATA
ATCTGGCAGCTTCCAACACCCAGTCAGAAGGTTCGGATAGCGTCATCCTGCTGAAAGTGAAAGACAGCCA
AACCCCGACGCCGTCTAGTACGTTTTTCCAGGCAGAACTGTGGATTAAAGAACTGACCTCGGTTTATGAT
AGCCGTGCTCGCGAACGTCTGCGCCAAATCGAAGAACAGAAAGCGCTGGCCCTGCAGCTGCAAAATCAGC
GTCTGCAGGAACGCGAACATTCTGTGCACGATAGTGTTGAACTGCATCTGCGTGTCCCGCTGGAAAAAGA
AATTCCGGTGACGGTGGTTCAAGAAACCCAGAAAAAAGGCCACAAACTGACGGATTCTGAAGACGAATTT
CCGGAAATCACCGAAGAAATGGAAAAAGAAATCAAAAACGTTTTCCGCAACGGTAATCAGGATGAAGTCC
TGAGCGAAGCATTTCGTCTGACCATTACGCGCAAAGATATCCAGACCCTGAACCATCTGAATTGGCTGAA
CGACGAAATCATCAACTTCTACATGAACATGCTGATGGAACGTTCGAAAGAAAAAGGCCTGCCGAGCGTG
CACGCCTTCAACACCTTTTTCTTTACGAAACTGAAAACCGCAGGTTACCAGGCTGTTAAACGCTGGACCA
AAAAAGTTGATGTCTTCAGCGTTGACATTCTGCTGGTCCCGATCCATCTGGGCGTGCACTGGTGTCTGGC
GGTCGTGGATTTCCGTAAGAAAAACATCACCTACTACGACTCGATGGGCGGTATTAACAATGAAGCCTGC
CGTATCCTGCTGCAATACCTGAAACAGGAATCTATCGATAAAAAACGCAAAGAATTCGACACCAATGGTT
GGCAACTGTTTAGCAAAAAATCTCAGATCCCGCAGCAAATGAACGGCAGCGATTGCGGCATGTTCGCGTG
TAAATACGCCGATTGCATTACGAAAGACCGCCCGATCAACTTTACCCAGCAACACATGCCGTACTTCCGT
AAACGTATGGTCTGGGAAATCCTGCACCGCAAACTGCTGTAA
