>Addgene plasmid #71465 | pET28a-HsSENP1 | addgene partial sequence | sequence record 132490 | T7 5'-TAATACGACTCACTATAGGG-3'
ATAATTTTGTTTAACTTTAAGAAGGAGATATACCATGGGCAGCAGCCATCATCATCATCATCACAGCAGC
GGCCTGGTGCCGCGCGGCAGCCATATGGACGACATTGCCGACCGTATGCGTATGGATGCGGGCGAAGTCA
CCCTGGTTAATCACAACTCAGTGTTCAAAACCCACCTGCTGCCGCAAACCGGCTTCCCGGAAGATCAGCT
GTCCCTGTCAGACCAGCAAATTCTGAGCTCTCGTCAGGGTCATCTGGATCGCAGCTTTACCTGTTCTACG
CGTAGTGCGGCCTATAATCCGTCCTATTACTCAGATAACCCGAGTTCCGACTCTTTCCTGGGCAGTGGTG
ATCTGCGTACGTTTGGCCAATCTGCGAATGGCCAGTGGCGCAACAGTACCCCGTCATCGAGCTCTAGTCT
GCAGAAATCTCGTAATTCGCGCAGCCTGTATCTGGAAACCCGCAAAACGTCCTCAGGCCTGTCTAATAGT
TTCGCAGGTAAAAGTAACCATCACTGTCATGTCTCCGCTTACGAAAAATCATTTCCGATCAAACCGGTGC
CGTCCCCGTCATGGAGCGGTAGCTGCCGTCGCTCGCTGCTGAGCCCGAAGAAAACCCAGCGTCGCCATGT
GAGCACCGCAGAAGAAACGGTTCAGGAAGAAGAACGTGAAATTTACCGCCAACTGCTGCAGATGGTGACG
GGCAAACAGTTCACCATCGCTAAACCGACCACGCATTTTCCGCTGCACCTGTCCCGTTGTCTGTCGAGCT
CTAAAAACACCCTGAAAGATTCACTGTTCAAAAACGGTAACTCTTGCGCGAGTCAGATTATCGGCAGTGA
CACGAGTTC
