>Addgene plasmid #71465 | pET28a-HsSENP1 | addgene partial sequence | sequence record 132493 | T7term 5'-GCTAGTTATTGCTCAGCGG-3'
TTTGTTAGCAGCCGGATCTCAGTGGTGGTGGTGGTGGTGCTCGAGTTACAGCAGTTTGCGGTGCAGGATT
TCCCAGACCATACGTTTACGGAAGTACGGCATGTGTTGCTGGGTAAAGTTGATCGGGCGGTCTTTCGTAA
TGCAATCGGCGTATTTACACGCGAACATGCCGCAATCGCTGCCGTTCATTTGCTGCGGGATCTGAGATTT
TTTGCTAAACAGTTGCCAACCATTGGTGTCGAATTCTTTGCGTTTTTTATCGATAGATTCCTGTTTCAGG
TATTGCAGCAGGATACGGCAGGCTTCATTGTTAATACCGCCCATCGAGTCGTAGTAGGTGATGTTTTTCT
TACGGAAATCCACGACCGCCAGACACCAGTGCACGCCCAGATGGATCGGGACCAGCAGAATGTCAACGCT
GAAGACATCAACTTTTTTGGTCCAGCGTTTAACAGCCTGGTAACCTGCGGTTTTCAGTTTCGTAAAGAAA
AAGGTGTTGAAGGCGTGCACGCTCGGCAGGCCTTTTTCTTTCGAACGTTCCATCAGCATGTTCATGTAGA
AGTTGATGATTTCGTCGTTCAGCCAATTCAGATGGTTCAGGGTCTGGATATCTTTGCGCGTAATGGTCAG
ACGAAATGCTTCGCTCAGGACTTCATCCTGATTACCGTTGCGGAAAACGTTTTTGATTTCTTTTTCCATT
TCTTCGGTGATTTCCGGAAATTCGTCTTCAGAATCCGTCAGTTTGTGGCCTTTTTTCTGGGTTTCTTGAA
CCACCGTCACCGGAATTTCTTTTTCCAGCGGGACACGCAGATGCAGTTCAACACTATCGTGCACAGAATG
TTCGCGTTCCTGCAGACGCTGATTT
